Addgene plasmid #244214: SM279_EF1A-dEnAsCas12a-4xSID-T2A-EGFP
Purpose: Mammalian expression of dEnAsCas12a-4xSID with EGFP selectable marker
Depositing lab: Tim Reddy. Depositing organization: Duke University. Publication: dHyperCas12a enables multiplexed CRISPRi screens. Melore SM, McRoberts Amador CD, Hamilton MC, Gersbach CA, Reddy TE. Nat Commun. 2026 Feb 12. doi: 10.1038/s41467-026-69090-z. PubMed 41673027.
Backbone
  Vector backbone: pFUGW
  Vector type: Mammalian Expression, Lentiviral, CRISPR
Growth in bacteria
  Bacterial resistance: Ampicillin, 100 μg/mL
  Growth temperature: 30°C
  Growth strain: NEB Stable
  Copy number: High Copy
Gene/Insert
  Gene/Insert name: dEnAsCas12a-4xSID
  Species: Synthetic
  Mutation: dEnAsCas12a: E174R, S542R, K548R, and D908A
  Cloning method: Gibson Cloning
Terms and licenses: Academic/Nonprofit Terms; Industry Terms: Not Available to Industry
Depositor comments: Please visit https://doi.org/10.1101/2024.07.08.602263 for bioRxiv preprint.
How to cite: SM279_EF1A-dEnAsCas12a-4xSID-T2A-EGFP was a gift from Tim Reddy (Addgene plasmid # 244214 ; http://n2t.net/addgene:244214 ; RRID:Addgene_244214)
