[The description below was written by a language model from this plasmid's Addgene catalogue record and pLannotate feature annotations shown in this document.]
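Description:
SM279_EF1A-dEnAsCas12a-4xSID-T2A-EGFP is a lentiviral transfer plasmid of about 14.5 kb, built on the pFUGW backbone, for expressing a Cas12a-based transcriptional repressor in mammalian cells. It is maintained in E. coli through a high-copy ColE1/pUC-type origin with ampicillin resistance (AmpR), and the record specifies a recombination-deficient strain, as is common for LTR-containing vectors. The backbone also carries an f1 ori and an SV40/EM7-driven BleoR (Zeocin resistance) cassette. This cassette lies outside the LTR-flanked region, so it would not be carried in the packaged viral genome.

The viral portion has a CMV enhancer/promoter fused to a truncated HIV-1 5' LTR, which drives genomic RNA production in packaging cells. It is followed by the Ψ packaging signal with a gag fragment, the RRE for Rev-dependent nuclear export, and the cPPT/CTS. Downstream sit a WPRE to enhance transcript expression, a second truncated LTR annotated at the 3' end, and a bGH polyadenylation signal.

Between these elements, the human EF-1α promoter drives a single open reading frame. It encodes nuclease-dead enhanced AsCas12a, in which E174R, S542R and K548R are the enhancing substitutions and D908A inactivates cleavage. This is fused to four copies of the SID repressor domain, which the annotation detects as a fragment of Mxd1 (Mad1). A partial HA epitope match is also annotated. According to the construct name, a T2A self-cleaving peptide then releases EGFP as a separate fluorescent marker for identifying or sorting transduced cells. No crRNA expression cassette is annotated, so guide arrays are presumably supplied separately. The associated publication concerns multiplexed CRISPR interference screens using Cas12a repressors.
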