Features (pLannotate 1.2.2; 33 found; start..end, strand, type, name):
     31..83      -  misc_feature   bom (fragment): basis of mobility region from pBR322
    238..617     +  enhancer       CMV enhancer: human cytomegalovirus immediate early enhancer
    618..817     +  promoter       CMV promoter: human cytomegalovirus (CMV) immediate early promoter
    835..1015    +  LTR            5' LTR (truncated): truncated 5' long terminal repeat (LTR) from HIV-1
   1062..1187    +  misc_feature   HIV-1 Ψ: packaging signal of human immunodeficiency virus type 1
   1171..1534    +  CDS            HIV-1 gag (fragment): gag protein from human immunodeficiency virus 1; gag
   1680..1913    +  misc_feature   RRE: The Rev response element (RRE) of HIV-1 allows for Rev-dependent mRNA export from the nucleus to the cytoplasm.
   2290..2390    +  CDS            Rev (fragment): human immunodeficiency virus 1 (HIV-1) Rev protein; rev; enhances nuclear export of unspliced and incompletely spliced viral mRNAs
   2440..2557    +  misc_feature   cPPT/CTS: central polypurine tract and central termination sequence of HIV-1
   2630..3808    +  promoter       EF-1α promoter: strong constitutive promoter for human elongation factor EF-1α
   3824..7744    +  CDS            AsCpf1: CRISPR-associated protein from Acidaminococcus sp. BV3L6 (Zetsche et al., 2015)
   7898..7987    +  CDS            Mxd1 (fragment): MAD1_MOUSE - Also known as Mad, Mad1. Experimental evidence at protein level: Swiss-Prot protein existence level 1. Component of a transcriptional repressor complex together with MAX (By similarity). In complex with MAX binds to the core DNA sequence 5'-CAC[GA]TG-3' (By similarity). Antagonizes MYC transcriptional activity by competing with MYC for MAX binding (By similarity). Binds to the TERT promoter and represses telomerase expression, possibly by interfering with MYC binding (By similarity). From Mus musculus (Mouse).
   8288..8315    +  CDS            3xHA (fragment): three tandem HA epitope tags
   8405..9118    +  CDS            EGFP: EGFP is a basic (constitutively fluorescent) green fluorescent protein published in 1996, derived from Aequorea victoria. It is reported to be a rapidly-maturing weak dimer with moderate acid sensitivity.
   9128..9152    +  misc_feature   MCS (fragment): pBluescript multiple cloning site
   9152..9740    +  misc_feature   WPRE: woodchuck hepatitis virus posttranscriptional regulatory element
   9677..10258   +  CDS            nef (fragment): NEF_HV1H2 - Experimental evidence at protein level: Swiss-Prot protein existence level 1. Extracellular Nef protein targets CD4(+) T-lymphocytes for apoptosis by interacting with CXCR4 surface receptors. From Human immunodeficiency virus type 1 group M subtype B (isolate HXB2) (HIV-1).
  10265..10445   +  LTR            5' LTR (truncated): truncated 5' long terminal repeat (LTR) from HIV-1
  10477..10701   +  polyA_signal   bGH poly(A) signal: bovine growth hormone polyadenylation signal
  10705..10726   +  promoter       SV40 promoter (fragment): SV40 enhancer and early promoter
  10747..11175   +  rep_origin     f1 ori (sequence partly withheld): f1 bacteriophage origin of replication; arrow indicates direction of (+) strand synthesis
  11189..11518   +  promoter       SV40 promoter: SV40 enhancer and early promoter
  11566..11613   +  promoter       EM7 promoter: synthetic bacterial promoter&nbsp
  11632..12006   +  CDS            BleoR: antibiotic-binding protein; Sh ble from Streptoalloteichus hindustanus; confers resistance to bleomycin, phleomycin, and Zeocin™
  12016..12141   +  CDS            ble (fragment): BLE_KLEPN - Experimental evidence at protein level: Swiss-Prot protein existence level 1. Binding protein with a strong affinity to the bleomycin family of antibiotics. Binds to CL990; an antimitotic-antibiotic compound. From Klebsiella pneumoniae.
  12136..12257   +  polyA_signal   SV40 poly(A) signal: SV40 polyadenylation signal
  12328..12350   -  protein_bind   lac operator (fragment): The lac repressor binds to the lac operator to inhibit transcription in E. coli. This inhibition can be relieved by adding lactose or isopropyl-β-D-thiogalactopyranoside (IPTG). lac repressor encoded by lacI
  12354..12384   -  promoter       lac promoter: promoter for the E. coli lac operon
  12399..12420   -  protein_bind   CAP binding site: CAP binding activates transcription in the presence of cAMP. E. coli catabolite activator protein
  12433..12525   -  CDS            lacI (fragment): lac repressor; lacI; The lac repressor binds to the lac operator to inhibit transcription in E. coli. This inhibition can be relieved by adding lactose or isopropyl-β-D-thiogalactopyranoside (IPTG).
  12708..13296   -  rep_origin     ori: high-copy-number ColE1/pMB1/pBR322/pUC origin of replication
  13467..14327   -  CDS            AmpR: β-lactamase; bla; confers resistance to ampicillin, carbenicillin, and related antibiotics
  14328..14432   -  promoter       AmpR promoter: bla
>Addgene plasmid #244214 | SM279_EF1A-dEnAsCas12a-4xSID-T2A-EGFP | addgene full sequence | sequence record 486059 | Addgene NGS Result
GTCGACGGATCGGGAGATCTCCCGATCCCCTATGGTGCACTCTCAGTACAATCTGCTCTGATGCCGCATA
GTTAAGCCAGTATCTGCTCCCTGCTTGTGTGTTGGAGGTCGCTGAGTAGTGCGCGAGCAAAATTTAAGCT
ACAACAAGGCAAGGCTTGACCGACAATTGCATGAAGAATCTGCTTAGGGTTAGGCGTTTTGCGCTGCTTC
GCGATGTACGGGCCAGATATACGCGTTGACATTGATTATTGACTAGTTATTAATAGTAATCAATTACGGG
GTCATTAGTTCATAGCCCATATATGGAGTTCCGCGTTACATAACTTACGGTAAATGGCCCGCCTGGCTGA
CCGCCCAACGACCCCCGCCCATTGACGTCAATAATGACGTATGTTCCCATAGTAACGCCAATAGGGACTT
TCCATTGACGTCAATGGGTGGAGTATTTACGGTAAACTGCCCACTTGGCAGTACATCAAGTGTATCATAT
GCCAAGTACGCCCCCTATTGACGTCAATGACGGTAAATGGCCCGCCTGGCATTATGCCCAGTACATGACC
TTATGGGACTTTCCTACTTGGCAGTACATCTACGTATTAGTCATCGCTATTACCATGGTGATGCGGTTTT
GGCAGTACATCAATGGGCGTGGATAGCGGTTTGACTCACGGGGATTTCCAAGTCTCCACCCCATTGACGT
CAATGGGAGTTTGTTTTGGCACCAAAATCAACGGGACTTTCCAAAATGTCGTAACAACTCCGCCCCATTG
ACGCAAATGGGCGGTAGGCGTGTACGGTGGGAGGTCTATATAAGCAGCGCGTTTTGCCTGTACTGGGTCT
CTCTGGTTAGACCAGATCTGAGCCTGGGAGCTCTCTGGCTAACTAGGGAACCCACTGCTTAAGCCTCAAT
AAAGCTTGCCTTGAGTGCTTCAAGTAGTGTGTGCCCGTCTGTTGTGTGACTCTGGTAACTAGAGATCCCT
CAGACCCTTTTAGTCAGTGTGGAAAATCTCTAGCAGTGGCGCCCGAACAGGGACTTGAAAGCGAAAGGGA
AACCAGAGGAGCTCTCTCGACGCAGGACTCGGCTTGCTGAAGCGCGCACGGCAAGAGGCGAGGGGCGGCG
ACTGGTGAGTACGCCAAAAATTTTGACTAGCGGAGGCTAGAAGGAGAGAGATGGGTGCGAGAGCGTCAGT
ATTAAGCGGGGGAGAATTAGATCGCGATGGGAAAAAATTCGGTTAAGGCCAGGGGGAAAGAAAAAATATA
AATTAAAACATATAGTATGGGCAAGCAGGGAGCTAGAACGATTCGCAGTTAATCCTGGCCTGTTAGAAAC
ATCAGAAGGCTGTAGACAAATACTGGGACAGCTACAACCATCCCTTCAGACAGGATCAGAAGAACTTAGA
TCATTATATAATACAGTAGCAACCCTCTATTGTGTGCATCAAAGGATAGAGATAAAAGACACCAAGGAAG
CTTTAGACAAGATAGAGGAAGAGCAAAACAAAAGTAAGACCACCGCACAGCAAGCGGCCGCTGATCTTCA
GACCTGGAGGAGGAGATATGAGGGACAATTGGAGAAGTGAATTATATAAATATAAAGTAGTAAAAATTGA
ACCATTAGGAGTAGCACCCACCAAGGCAAAGAGAAGAGTGGTGCAGAGAGAAAAAAGAGCAGTGGGAATA
GGAGCTTTGTTCCTTGGGTTCTTGGGAGCAGCAGGAAGCACTATGGGCGCAGCGTCAATGACGCTGACGG
TACAGGCCAGACAATTATTGTCTGGTATAGTGCAGCAGCAGAACAATTTGCTGAGGGCTATTGAGGCGCA
ACAGCATCTGTTGCAACTCACAGTCTGGGGCATCAAGCAGCTCCAGGCAAGAATCCTGGCTGTGGAAAGA
TACCTAAAGGATCAACAGCTCCTGGGGATTTGGGGTTGCTCTGGAAAACTCATTTGCACCACTGCTGTGC
CTTGGAATGCTAGTTGGAGTAATAAATCTCTGGAACAGATTTGGAATCACACGACCTGGATGGAGTGGGA
CAGAGAAATTAACAATTACACAAGCTTAATACACTCCTTAATTGAAGAATCGCAAAACCAGCAAGAAAAG
AATGAACAAGAATTATTGGAATTAGATAAATGGGCAAGTTTGTGGAATTGGTTTAACATAACAAATTGGC
TGTGGTATATAAAATTATTCATAATGATAGTAGGAGGCTTGGTAGGTTTAAGAATAGTTTTTGCTGTACT
TTCTATAGTGAATAGAGTTAGGCAGGGATATTCACCATTATCGTTTCAGACCCACCTCCCAACCCCGAGG
GGACCCGACAGGCCCGAAGGAATAGAAGAAGAAGGTGGAGAGAGAGACAGAGACAGATCCATTCGATTAG
TGAACGGATCGGCACTGCGTGCGCCAATTCTGCAGACAAATGGCAGTATTCATCCACAATTTTAAAAGAA
AAGGGGGGATTGGGGGGTACAGTGCAGGGGAAAGAATAGTAGACATAATAGCAACAGACATACAAACTAA
AGAATTACAAAAACAAATTACAAAAATTCAAAATTTTCGGGTTTATTACAGGGACAGCAGAGATCCAGTT
TGGTTAATTAACCCGTGTCGGCTCCAGATCTGGCCTCCGGGCTCCGGTGCCCGTCAGTGGGCAGAGCGCA
CATCGCCCACAGTCCCCGAGAAGTTGGGGGGAGGGGTCGGCAATTGAACCGGTGCCTAGAGAAGGTGGCG
CGGGGTAAACTGGGAAAGTGATGTCGTGTACTGGCTCCGCCTTTTTCCCGAGGGTGGGGGAGAACCGTAT
ATAAGTGCAGTAGTCGCCGTGAACGTTCTTTTTCGCAACGGGTTTGCCGCCAGAACACAGGTAAGTGCCG
TGTGTGGTTCCCGCGGGCCTGGCCTCTTTACGGGTTATGGCCCTTGCGTGCCTTGAATTACTTCCACCTG
GCTGCAGTACGTGATTCTTGATCCCGAGCTTCGGGTTGGAAGTGGGTGGGAGAGTTCGAGGCCTTGCGCT
TAAGGAGCCCCTTCGCCTCGTGCTTGAGTTGAGGCCTGGCCTGGGCGCTGGGGCCGCCGCGTGCGAATCT
GGTGGCACCTTCGCGCCTGTCTCGCTGCTTTCGATAAGTCTCTAGCCATTTAAAATTTTTGATGACCTGC
TGCGACGCTTTTTTTCTGGCAAGATAGTCTTGTAAATGCGGGCCAAGATCTGCACACTGGTATTTCGGTT
TTTGGGGCCGCGGGCGGCGACGGGGCCCGTGCGTCCCAGCGCACATGTTCGGCGAGGCGGGGCCTGCGAG
CGCGGCCACCGAGAATCGGACGGGGGTAGTCTCAAGCTGGCCGGCCTGCTCTGGTGCCTGGCCTCGCGCC
GCCGTGTATCGCCCCGCCCTGGGCGGCAAGGCTGGCCCGGTCGGCACCAGTTGCGTGAGCGGAAAGATGG
CCGCTTCCCGGCCCTGCTGCAGGGAGCTCAAAATGGAGGACGCGGCGCTCGGGAGAGCGGGCGGGTGAGT
CACCCACACAAAGGAAAAGGGCCTTTCCGTCCTCAGCCGTCGCTTCATGTGACTCCACGGAGTACCGGGC
GCCGTCCAGGCACCTCGATTAGTTCTCGAGCTTTTGGAGTACGTCGTCTTTAGGTTGGGGGGAGGGGTTT
TATGCGATGGAGTTTCCCCACACTGAGTGGGTGGAGACTGAAGTTAGGCCAGCTTGGCACTTGATGTAAT
TCTCCTTGGAATTTGCCCTTTTTGAGTTTGGATCTTGGTTCATTCTCAAGCCTCAGACAGTGGTTCAAAG
TTTTTTTCTTCCATTTCAGGTGTCGTGAGCTTCTAGAGCCACCATGACACAGTTCGAGGGCTTTACCAAC
CTGTATCAGGTGAGCAAGACACTGCGGTTTGAGCTGATCCCACAGGGCAAGACCCTGAAGCACATCCAGG
AGCAGGGCTTCATCGAGGAGGACAAGGCCCGCAATGATCACTACAAGGAGCTGAAGCCCATCATCGATCG
GATCTACAAGACCTATGCCGACCAGTGCCTGCAGCTGGTGCAGCTGGATTGGGAGAACCTGAGCGCCGCC
ATCGACTCCTATAGAAAGGAGAAAACCGAGGAGACAAGGAACGCCCTGATCGAGGAGCAGGCCACATATC
GCAATGCCATCCACGACTACTTCATCGGCCGGACAGACAACCTGACCGATGCCATCAATAAGAGACACGC
CGAGATCTACAAGGGCCTGTTCAAGGCCGAGCTGTTTAATGGCAAGGTGCTGAAGCAGCTGGGCACCGTG
ACCACAACCGAGCACGAGAACGCCCTGCTGCGGAGCTTCGACAAGTTTACAACCTACTTCTCCGGCTTTT
ATAGAAACAGGAAGAACGTGTTCAGCGCCGAGGATATCAGCACAGCCATCCCACACCGCATCGTGCAGGA
CAACTTCCCCAAGTTTAAGGAGAATTGTCACATCTTCACACGCCTGATCACCGCCGTGCCCAGCCTGCGG
GAGCACTTTGAGAACGTGAAGAAGGCCATCGGCATCTTCGTGAGCACCTCCATCGAGGAGGTGTTTTCCT
TCCCTTTTTATAACCAGCTGCTGACACAGACCCAGATCGACCTGTATAACCAGCTGCTGGGAGGAATCTC
TCGGGAGGCAGGCACCGAGAAGATCAAGGGCCTGAACGAGGTGCTGAATCTGGCCATCCAGAAGAATGAT
GAGACAGCCCACATCATCGCCTCCCTGCCACACAGATTCATCCCCCTGTTTAAGCAGATCCTGTCCGATA
GGAACACCCTGTCTTTCATCCTGGAGGAGTTTAAGAGCGACGAGGAAGTGATCCAGTCCTTCTGCAAGTA
CAAGACACTGCTGAGAAACGAGAACGTGCTGGAGACAGCCGAGGCCCTGTTTAACGAGCTGAACAGCATC
GACCTGACACACATCTTCATCAGCCACAAGAAGCTGGAGACAATCAGCAGCGCCCTGTGCGACCACTGGG
ATACACTGAGGAATGCCCTGTATGAGCGGAGAATCTCCGAGCTGACAGGCAAGATCACCAAGTCTGCCAA
GGAGAAGGTGCAGCGCAGCCTGAAGCACGAGGATATCAACCTGCAGGAGATCATCTCTGCCGCAGGCAAG
GAGCTGAGCGAGGCCTTCAAGCAGAAAACCAGCGAGATCCTGTCCCACGCACACGCCGCCCTGGATCAGC
CACTGCCTACAACCCTGAAGAAGCAGGAGGAGAAGGAGATCCTGAAGTCTCAGCTGGACAGCCTGCTGGG
CCTGTACCACCTGCTGGACTGGTTTGCCGTGGATGAGTCCAACGAGGTGGACCCCGAGTTCTCTGCCCGG
CTGACCGGCATCAAGCTGGAGATGGAGCCTTCTCTGAGCTTCTACAACAAGGCCAGAAATTATGCCACCA
AGAAGCCCTACTCCGTGGAGAAGTTCAAGCTGAACTTTCAGATGCCTACACTGGCCAGAGGCTGGGACGT
GAATAGAGAGAAGAACAATGGCGCCATCCTGTTTGTGAAGAACGGCCTGTACTATCTGGGCATCATGCCA
AAGCAGAAGGGCAGGTATAAGGCCCTGAGCTTCGAGCCCACAGAGAAAACCAGCGAGGGCTTTGATAAGA
TGTACTATGACTACTTCCCTGATGCCGCCAAGATGATCCCAAAGTGCAGCACCCAGCTGAAGGCCGTGAC
AGCCCACTTTCAGACCCACACAACCCCCATCCTGCTGTCCAACAATTTCATCGAGCCTCTGGAGATCACA
AAGGAGATCTACGACCTGAACAATCCTGAGAAGGAGCCAAAGAAGTTTCAGACAGCCTACGCCAAGAAAA
CCGGCGACCAGAAGGGCTACAGAGAGGCCCTGTGCAAGTGGATCGACTTCACAAGGGATTTTCTGTCCAA
GTATACCAAGACAACCTCTATCGATCTGTCTAGCCTGCGGCCATCCTCTCAGTATAAGGACCTGGGCGAG
TACTATGCCGAGCTGAATCCCCTGCTGTACCACATCAGCTTCCAGAGAATCGCCGAGAAGGAGATCATGG
ATGCCGTGGAGACAGGCAAGCTGTACCTGTTCCAGATCTATAACAAGGACTTTGCCAAGGGCCACCACGG
CAAGCCTAATCTGCACACACTGTATTGGACCGGCCTGTTTTCTCCAGAGAACCTGGCCAAGACAAGCATC
AAGCTGAATGGCCAGGCCGAGCTGTTCTACCGCCCTAAGTCCAGGATGAAGAGGATGGCACACCGGCTGG
GAGAGAAGATGCTGAACAAGAAGCTGAAGGATCAGAAAACCCCAATCCCCGACACCCTGTACCAGGAGCT
GTACGACTATGTGAATCACAGACTGTCCCACGACCTGTCTGATGAGGCCAGGGCCCTGCTGCCCAACGTG
ATCACCAAGGAGGTGTCTCACGAGATCATCAAGGATAGGCGCTTTACCAGCGACAAGTTCTTTTTCCACG
TGCCTATCACACTGAACTATCAGGCCGCCAATTCCCCATCTAAGTTCAACCAGAGGGTGAATGCCTACCT
GAAGGAGCACCCCGAGACACCTATCATCGGCATCGCCCGGGGCGAGAGAAACCTGATCTATATCACAGTG
ATCGACTCCACCGGCAAGATCCTGGAGCAGCGGAGCCTGAACACCATCCAGCAGTTTGATTACCAGAAGA
AGCTGGACAACAGGGAGAAGGAGAGGGTGGCAGCAAGGCAGGCCTGGTCTGTGGTGGGCACAATCAAGGA
TCTGAAGCAGGGCTATCTGAGCCAGGTCATCCACGAGATCGTGGACCTGATGATCCACTACCAGGCCGTG
GTGGTGCTGGAGAACCTGAATTTCGGCTTTAAGAGCAAGAGGACCGGCATCGCCGAGAAGGCCGTGTACC
AGCAGTTCGAGAAGATGCTGATCGATAAGCTGAATTGCCTGGTGCTGAAGGACTATCCAGCAGAGAAAGT
GGGAGGCGTGCTGAACCCATACCAGCTGACAGACCAGTTCACCTCCTTTGCCAAGATGGGCACCCAGTCT
GGCTTCCTGTTTTACGTGCCTGCCCCATATACATCTAAGATCGATCCCCTGACCGGCTTCGTGGACCCCT
TCGTGTGGAAAACCATCAAGAATCACGAGAGCCGCAAGCACTTCCTGGAGGGCTTCGACTTTCTGCACTA
CGACGTGAAAACCGGCGACTTCATCCTGCACTTTAAGATGAACAGAAATCTGTCCTTCCAGAGGGGCCTG
CCCGGCTTTATGCCTGCATGGGATATCGTGTTCGAGAAGAACGAGACACAGTTTGACGCCAAGGGCACCC
CTTTCATCGCCGGCAAGAGAATCGTGCCAGTGATCGAGAATCACAGATTCACCGGCAGATACCGGGACCT
GTATCCTGCCAACGAGCTGATCGCCCTGCTGGAGGAGAAGGGCATCGTGTTCAGGGATGGCTCCAACATC
CTGCCAAAGCTGCTGGAGAATGACGATTCTCACGCCATCGACACGATGGTGGCCCTGATCCGCAGCGTGC
TGCAGATGCGGAACTCCAATGCCGCCACAGGCGAGGACTATATCAACAGCCCCGTGCGCGATCTGAATGG
CGTGTGCTTCGACTCCCGGTTTCAGAACCCAGAGTGGCCAATGGACGCCGATGCCAATGGCGCCTACCAC
ATCGCCCTGAAGGGCCAGCTGCTGCTGAATCACCTGAAGGAGAGCAAGGATCTGAAGCTGCAGAACGGCA
TCTCCAATCAGGACTGGCTGGCCTACATCCAGGAGCTGCGCAACGGATCCTATCCCTATGACGTGCCCGA
TTATGCCAGCCTGGGCAGCGGCTCCCCTGCTGCCAAACGCGTTAAACTAGACGAAGATCCTGCCGCGAAG
CGCGTGAAACTGGACGACGGCATTGGTAGTGGGAGCAACGGCAGCAGCCTCGGCTCCGGAATGAACATTC
AGATGTTGCTCGAGGCTGCTGATTACCTGGAGCGCCGCGAACGGGAAGCGGAACACGGTTACGCTAGTAT
GCTGCCTGGGAGCGGCATGAATATCCAGATGCTGCTCGAGGCGGCCGATTATCTCGAACGCAGAGAGAGA
GAAGCCGAACATGGCTACGCCTCTATGCTGCCTGGCTCCGGGATGAATATACAGATGCTCCTGGAAGCTG
CCGACTATCTGGAGCGAAGAGAAAGGGAGGCTGAGCACGGGTATGCAAGTATGCTCCCTGGCTCCGGTAT
GAATATCCAGATGCTGCTGGAGGCCGCTGACTATCTTGAACGCCGAGAAAGGGAAGCCGAGCATGGATAT
GCATCCATGCTGCCTTCTAGGTCTGCCTACCCATACGATGTTCCAGATTACGCTTCGCCGAAGAAAAAGC
GCAAGGTCGCTAGCGAGGGCAGAGGAAGTCTTCTAACATGCGGTGACGTGGAGGAGAATCCCGGCCCTGG
TACCGTGAGCAAGGGCGAGGAGCTGTTCACCGGGGTGGTGCCCATCCTGGTCGAGCTGGACGGCGACGTA
AACGGCCACAAGTTCAGCGTGTCCGGCGAGGGCGAGGGCGATGCCACCTACGGCAAGCTGACCCTGAAGT
TCATCTGCACCACCGGCAAGCTGCCCGTGCCCTGGCCCACCCTCGTGACCACCCTGACCTACGGCGTGCA
GTGCTTCAGCCGCTACCCCGACCACATGAAGCAGCACGACTTCTTCAAGTCCGCCATGCCCGAAGGCTAC
GTCCAGGAGCGCACCATCTTCTTCAAGGACGACGGCAACTACAAGACCCGCGCCGAGGTGAAGTTCGAGG
GCGACACCCTGGTGAACCGCATCGAGCTGAAGGGCATCGACTTCAAGGAGGACGGCAACATCCTGGGGCA
CAAGCTGGAGTACAACTACAACAGCCACAACGTCTATATCATGGCCGACAAGCAGAAGAACGGCATCAAG
GTGAACTTCAAGATCCGCCACAACATCGAGGACGGCAGCGTGCAGCTCGCCGACCACTACCAGCAGAACA
CCCCCATCGGCGACGGCCCCGTGCTGCTGCCCGACAACCACTACCTGAGCACCCAGTCCGCCCTGAGCAA
AGACCCCAACGAGAAGCGCGATCACATGGTCCTGCTGGAGTTCGTGACCGCCGCCGGGATCACTCTCGGC
ATGGACGAGCTGTACAAGACCGGTTGAGAATTCGATATCAAGCTTATCGATAATCAACCTCTGGATTACA
AAATTTGTGAAAGATTGACTGGTATTCTTAACTATGTTGCTCCTTTTACGCTATGTGGATACGCTGCTTT
AATGCCTTTGTATCATGCTATTGCTTCCCGTATGGCTTTCATTTTCTCCTCCTTGTATAAATCCTGGTTG
CTGTCTCTTTATGAGGAGTTGTGGCCCGTTGTCAGGCAACGTGGCGTGGTGTGCACTGTGTTTGCTGACG
CAACCCCCACTGGTTGGGGCATTGCCACCACCTGTCAGCTCCTTTCCGGGACTTTCGCTTTCCCCCTCCC
TATTGCCACGGCGGAACTCATCGCCGCCTGCCTTGCCCGCTGCTGGACAGGGGCTCGGCTGTTGGGCACT
GACAATTCCGTGGTGTTGTCGGGGAAATCATCGTCCTTTCCTTGGCTGCTCGCCTGTGTTGCCACCTGGA
TTCTGCGCGGGACGTCCTTCTGCTACGTCCCTTCGGCCCTCAATCCAGCGGACCTTCCTTCCCGCGGCCT
GCTGCCGGCTCTGCGGCCTCTTCCGCGTCTTCGCCTTCGCCCTCAGACGAGTCGGATCTCCCTTTGGGCC
GCCTCCCCGCATCGATACCGTCGACCTCGAGACCTAGAAAAACATGGAGCAATCACAAGTAGCAATACAG
CAGCTACCAATGCTGATTGTGCCTGGCTAGAAGCACAAGAGGAGGAGGAGGTGGGTTTTCCAGTCACACC
TCAGGTACCTTTAAGACCAATGACTTACAAGGCAGCTGTAGATCTTAGCCACTTTTTAAAAGAAAAGGGG
GGACTGGAAGGGCTAATTCACTCCCAACGAAGACAAGATATCCTTGATCTGTGGATCTACCACACACAAG
GCTACTTCCCTGATTGGCAGAACTACACACCAGGGCCAGGGATCAGATATCCACTGACCTTTGGATGGTG
CTACAAGCTAGTACCAGTTGAGCAAGAGAAGGTAGAAGAAGCCAATGAAGGAGAGAACACCCGCTTGTTA
CACCCTGTGAGCCTGCATGGGATGGATGACCCGGAGAGAGAAGTATTAGAGTGGAGGTTTGACAGCCGCC
TAGCATTTCATCACATGGCCCGAGAGCTGCATCCGGACTGTACTGGGTCTCTCTGGTTAGACCAGATCTG
AGCCTGGGAGCTCTCTGGCTAACTAGGGAACCCACTGCTTAAGCCTCAATAAAGCTTGCCTTGAGTGCTT
CAAGTAGTGTGTGCCCGTCTGTTGTGTGACTCTGGTAACTAGAGATCCCTCAGACCCTTTTAGTCAGTGT
GGAAAATCTCTAGCAGGGCCCGTTTAAACCCGCTGATCAGCCTCGACTGTGCCTTCTAGTTGCCAGCCAT
CTGTTGTTTGCCCCTCCCCCGTGCCTTCCTTGACCCTGGAAGGTGCCACTCCCACTGTCCTTTCCTAATA
AAATGAGGAAATTGCATCGCATTGTCTGAGTAGGTGTCATTCTATTCTGGGGGGTGGGGTGGGGCAGGAC
AGCAAGGGGGAGGATTGGGAAGACAATAGCAGGCATGCTGGGGATGCGGTGGGCTCTATGGCTTCTGAGG
CGGAAAGAACCAGCTGGGGCTCTAGGGGGTATCCCC
[124 nt withheld, positions 10747-10870]
C
[91 nt withheld, positions 10872-10962]
A
[49 nt withheld, positions 10964-11012]
CCTTTGACGTTGGAGTCCACGTTCTTT
[37 nt withheld, positions 11040-11076]
ACCCTATCTCGGTCTATTCTTTTGATTTATAAGGGATTTTGCCGATTTCGGCCTATTGGTTAAAAAATGA
GCTGATTTAACAAAAATTTAACGCGAATTAATTCTGTGGAATGTGTGTCAGTTAGGGTGTGGAAAGTCCC
CAGGCTCCCCAGCAGGCAGAAGTATGCAAAGCATGCATCTCAATTAGTCAGCAACCAGGTGTGGAAAGTC
CCCAGGCTCCCCAGCAGGCAGAAGTATGCAAAGCATGCATCTCAATTAGTCAGCAACCATAGTCCCGCCC
CTAACTCCGCCCATCCCGCCCCTAACTCCGCCCAGTTCCGCCCATTCTCCGCCCCATGGCTGACTAATTT
TTTTTATTTATGCAGAGGCCGAGGCCGCCTCTGCCTCTGAGCTATTCCAGAAGTAGTGAGGAGGCTTTTT
TGGAGGCCTAGGCTTTTGCAAAAAGCTCCCGGGAGCTTGTATATCCATTTTCGGATCTGATCAGCACGTG
TTGACAATTAATCATCGGCATAGTATATCGGCATAGTATAATACGACAAGGTGAGGAACTAAACCATGGC
CAAGTTGACCAGTGCCGTTCCGGTGCTCACCGCGCGCGACGTCGCCGGAGCGGTCGAGTTCTGGACCGAC
CGGCTCGGGTTCTCCCGGGACTTCGTGGAGGACGACTTCGCCGGTGTGGTCCGGGACGACGTGACCCTGT
TCATCAGCGCGGTCCAGGACCAGGTGGTGCCGGACAACACCCTGGCCTGGGTGTGGGTGCGCGGCCTGGA
CGAGCTGTACGCCGAGTGGTCGGAGGTCGTGTCCACGAACTTCCGGGACGCCTCCGGGCCGGCCATGACC
GAGATCGGCGAGCAGCCGTGGGGGCGGGAGTTCGCCCTGCGCGACCCGGCCGGCAACTGCGTGCACTTCG
TGGCCGAGGAGCAGGACTGACACGTGCTACGAGATTTCGATTCCACCGCCGCCTTCTATGAAAGGTTGGG
CTTCGGAATCGTTTTCCGGGACGCCGGCTGGATGATCCTCCAGCGCGGGGATCTCATGCTGGAGTTCTTC
GCCCACCCCAACTTGTTTATTGCAGCTTATAATGGTTACAAATAAAGCAATAGCATCACAAATTTCACAA
ATAAAGCATTTTTTTCACTGCATTCTAGTTGTGGTTTGTCCAAACTCATCAATGTATCTTATCATGTCTG
TATACCGTCGACCTCTAGCTAGAGCTTGGCGTAATCATGGTCATAGCTGTTTCCTGTGTGAAATTGTTAT
CCGCTCACAATTCCACACAACATACGAGCCGGAAGCATAAAGTGTAAAGCCTGGGGTGCCTAATGAGTGA
GCTAACTCACATTAATTGCGTTGCGCTCACTGCCCGCTTTCCAGTCGGGAAACCTGTCGTGCCAGCTGCA
TTAATGAATCGGCCAACGCGCGGGGAGAGGCGGTTTGCGTATTGGGCGCTCTTCCGCTTCCTCGCTCACT
GACTCGCTGCGCTCGGTCGTTCGGCTGCGGCGAGCGGTATCAGCTCACTCAAAGGCGGTAATACGGTTAT
CCACAGAATCAGGGGATAACGCAGGAAAGAACATGTGAGCAAAAGGCCAGCAAAAGGCCAGGAACCGTAA
AAAGGCCGCGTTGCTGGCGTTTTTCCATAGGCTCCGCCCCCCTGACGAGCATCACAAAAATCGACGCTCA
AGTCAGAGGTGGCGAAACCCGACAGGACTATAAAGATACCAGGCGTTTCCCCCTGGAAGCTCCCTCGTGC
GCTCTCCTGTTCCGACCCTGCCGCTTACCGGATACCTGTCCGCCTTTCTCCCTTCGGGAAGCGTGGCGCT
TTCTCATAGCTCACGCTGTAGGTATCTCAGTTCGGTGTAGGTCGTTCGCTCCAAGCTGGGCTGTGTGCAC
GAACCCCCCGTTCAGCCCGACCGCTGCGCCTTATCCGGTAACTATCGTCTTGAGTCCAACCCGGTAAGAC
ACGACTTATCGCCACTGGCAGCAGCCACTGGTAACAGGATTAGCAGAGCGAGGTATGTAGGCGGTGCTAC
AGAGTTCTTGAAGTGGTGGCCTAACTACGGCTACACTAGAAGAACAGTATTTGGTATCTGCGCTCTGCTG
AAGCCAGTTACCTTCGGAAAAAGAGTTGGTAGCTCTTGATCCGGCAAACAAACCACCGCTGGTAGCGGTG
GTTTTTTTGTTTGCAAGCAGCAGATTACGCGCAGAAAAAAAGGATCTCAAGAAGATCCTTTGATCTTTTC
TACGGGGTCTGACGCTCAGTGGAACGAAAACTCACGTTAAGGGATTTTGGTCATGAGATTATCAAAAAGG
ATCTTCACCTAGATCCTTTTAAATTAAAAATGAAGTTTTAAATCAATCTAAAGTATATATGAGTAAACTT
GGTCTGACAGTTACCAATGCTTAATCAGTGAGGCACCTATCTCAGCGATCTGTCTATTTCGTTCATCCAT
AGTTGCCTGACTCCCCGTCGTGTAGATAACTACGATACGGGAGGGCTTACCATCTGGCCCCAGTGCTGCA
ATGATACCGCGAGACCCACGCTCACCGGCTCCAGATTTATCAGCAATAAACCAGCCAGCCGGAAGGGCCG
AGCGCAGAAGTGGTCCTGCAACTTTATCCGCCTCCATCCAGTCTATTAATTGTTGCCGGGAAGCTAGAGT
AAGTAGTTCGCCAGTTAATAGTTTGCGCAACGTTGTTGCCATTGCTACAGGCATCGTGGTGTCACGCTCG
TCGTTTGGTATGGCTTCATTCAGCTCCGGTTCCCAACGATCAAGGCGAGTTACATGATCCCCCATGTTGT
GCAAAAAAGCGGTTAGCTCCTTCGGTCCTCCGATCGTTGTCAGAAGTAAGTTGGCCGCAGTGTTATCACT
CATGGTTATGGCAGCACTGCATAATTCTCTTACTGTCATGCCATCCGTAAGATGCTTTTCTGTGACTGGT
GAGTACTCAACCAAGTCATTCTGAGAATAGTGTATGCGGCGACCGAGTTGCTCTTGCCCGGCGTCAATAC
GGGATAATACCGCGCCACATAGCAGAACTTTAAAAGTGCTCATCATTGGAAAACGTTCTTCGGGGCGAAA
ACTCTCAAGGATCTTACCGCTGTTGAGATCCAGTTCGATGTAACCCACTCGTGCACCCAACTGATCTTCA
GCATCTTTTACTTTCACCAGCGTTTCTGGGTGAGCAAAAACAGGAAGGCAAAATGCCGCAAAAAAGGGAA
TAAGGGCGACACGGAAATGTTGAATACTCATACTCTTCCTTTTTCAATATTATTGAAGCATTTATCAGGG
TTATTGTCTCATGAGCGGATACATATTTGAATGTATTTAGAAAAATAAACAAATAGGGGTTCCGCGCACA
TTTCCCCGAAAAGTGCCACCTGAC
